Addgene plasmid #65262: Str-STIM1-NN_ST-SBP-EGFP
Purpose: synchronize trafficking of ST from the ER (RUSH system)
Depositing lab: Franck Perez. Depositing organization: Institut Curie. Publication: Synchronization of secretory protein traffic in populations of cells. Boncompain G, Divoux S, Gareil N, de Forges H, Lescure A, Latreche L, Mercanti V, Jollivet F, Raposo G, Perez F. Nat Methods. 2012 Mar 11;9(5):493-8. doi: 10.1038/nmeth.1928. PubMed 22406856.
Backbone
  Vector backbone: pIRESneo3
  Backbone manufacturer: Clontech
  Vector type: Mammalian Expression
Growth in bacteria
  Bacterial resistance: Ampicillin, 100 μg/mL
  Growth temperature: 37°C
  Growth strain: DH5alpha
  Copy number: High Copy
Gene/Insert
  Gene/Insert name: Str-STIM1-NN and truncated sialyltransferase (alt name: ST6GAL1)
  Species: H. sapiens (human)
  Mutation: contains only amino acids 1 to 43 of ST
  Entrez Gene: ST6GAL1 (a.k.a. CDw75, SIAT1, ST6GalI, ST6N)
  Promoter: CMV
  Tag / fusion protein: Streptavidin Binding Protein (SBP) (C terminal on insert); EGFP (C terminal on insert)
  Cloning method: Unknown
  Sequencing primers: 5′ IRES-F; 3′ EGFP-N
Terms and licenses: Academic/Nonprofit Terms; Industry Terms: Not Available to Industry
Depositor comments: luminal tagging
How to cite: Str-STIM1-NN_ST-SBP-EGFP was a gift from Franck Perez (Addgene plasmid # 65262 ; http://n2t.net/addgene:65262 ; RRID:Addgene_65262)
