[The description below was written by a language model from this plasmid's Addgene catalogue record and the feature table of its GenBank file.]
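Description:
Str-STIM1-NN_ST-SBP-EGFP is a 7,985 bp bicistronic mammalian expression plasmid built on the pIRESneo3 backbone and designed for the RUSH (retention using selective hooks) system, which synchronizes the release of a secretory cargo from the endoplasmic reticulum. It is propagated in E. coli through a high-copy ColE1/pUC-type origin and selected with ampicillin via the bla gene. No neomycin resistance cassette is annotated. The position downstream of the IRES that would normally hold such a marker is instead occupied by the reporter cistron, so the record shows no mammalian selection marker.

A single transcript is driven by the CMV immediate-early enhancer and promoter and terminated by an SV40 polyadenylation signal. According to the catalogue fields, the first cistron encodes the "hook", streptavidin fused to STIM1-NN. This coding region is not annotated in the feature table, but it presumably lies in the large unannotated stretch between the T7 promoter site and the chimeric intron. An EMCV IRES then directs translation of the reporter, which consists of the first 43 amino acids of human sialyltransferase ST6GAL1 carrying C-terminal streptavidin-binding peptide (SBP) and EGFP tags. The depositor describes the tagging as luminal.

In the RUSH design, the ER-resident streptavidin hook captures the SBP-tagged reporter and holds it in the ER. Adding biotin competes for streptavidin and releases the cargo as a synchronous wave. The EGFP signal then allows transport of the ST reporter out of the ER to be followed by fluorescence imaging across a population of cells.
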