LOCUS       Exported 7985 bp ds-DNA circular SYN 12-MAY-2021
DEFINITION  synchronize trafficking of ST from the ER (RUSH system).
ACCESSION   .
VERSION     .
KEYWORDS    Str-STIM1-NN_ST-SBP-EGFP
SOURCE      synthetic DNA construct
  ORGANISM  synthetic DNA construct
REFERENCE   1 (bases 1 to 7985)
  AUTHORS   Boncompain G, Divoux S, Gareil N, de Forges H, Lescure A, Latreche
            L, Mercanti V, Jollivet F, Raposo G, Perez F
  TITLE     Synchronization of secretory protein traffic in populations of
            cells.
  JOURNAL   Nat Methods. 2012 Mar 11;9(5):493-8. doi: 10.1038/nmeth.1928.
  PUBMED    22406856
REFERENCE   2 (bases 1 to 7985)
  AUTHORS   .
  TITLE     Direct Submission
  JOURNAL   Exported May 12, 2021 from SnapGene Server 1.1.58
            http://www.snapgene.com
FEATURES             Location/Qualifiers
     source          1..7985
                     /organism="synthetic DNA construct"
                     /mol_type="other DNA"
     primer_bind     complement(44..63)
                     /label=pRS-marker
                     /note="pRS vectors, use to sequence yeast selectable
                     marker"
     enhancer        235..614
                     /label=CMV enhancer
                     /note="human cytomegalovirus immediate early enhancer"
     promoter        615..818
                     /label=CMV promoter
                     /note="human cytomegalovirus (CMV) immediate early
                     promoter"
     primer_bind     769..789
                     /label=CMV-F
                     /note="Human CMV immediate early promoter, forward primer"
     primer_bind     863..882
                     /label=T7
                     /note="T7 promoter, forward primer"
     promoter        863..881
                     /label=T7 promoter
                     /note="promoter for bacteriophage T7 RNA polymerase"
     intron          3587..3816
                     /label=chimeric intron
                     /note="chimera between introns from adenovirus and
                     immunoglobulin heavy chain genes"
     primer_bind     3799..3818
                     /label=pMT2-F
                     /note="Synthetic intron, forward primer"
     misc_feature    3874..4447
                     /label=IRES
                     /note="internal ribosome entry site (IRES) of the
                     encephalomyocarditis virus (EMCV)"
     primer_bind     complement(4041..4058)
                     /label=IRES reverse
                     /note="IRES internal ribosome entry site, reverse primer.
                     Also called pCDH-rev"
     primer_bind     4268..4287
                     /label=IRES-F
                     /note="IRES internal ribosome entry site, forward primer"
     CDS             4612..4725
                     /codon_start=1
                     /product="streptavidin-binding peptide"
                     /label=SBP
                     /note="selected from a peptide library; binds streptavidin
                     with nanomolar affinity (Keefe et al., 2001)"
                     /translation="MDEKTTGWRGGHVVEGLAGELEQLRARLEHHPQGQREP"
     CDS             4735..5451
                     /codon_start=1
                     /product="enhanced GFP"
                     /label=EGFP
                     /translation="MVSKGEELFTGVVPILVELDGDVNGHKFSVSGEGEGDATYGKLTL
                     KFICTTGKLPVPWPTLVTTLTYGVQCFSRYPDHMKQHDFFKSAMPEGYVQERTIFFKDD
                     GNYKTRAEVKFEGDTLVNRIELKGIDFKEDGNILGHKLEYNYNSHNVYIMADKQKNGIK
                     VNFKIRHNIEDGSVQLADHYQQNTPIGDGPVLLPDNHYLSTQSALSKDPNEKRDHMVLL
                     EFVTAAGITLGMDELYK"
     primer_bind     complement(4780..4801)
                     /label=EGFP-N
                     /note="EGFP, reverse primer"
     primer_bind     complement(5041..5060)
                     /label=EXFP-R
                     /note="For distinguishing EGFP variants, reverse primer"
     primer_bind     5388..5409
                     /label=EGFP-C
                     /note="EGFP, forward primer"
     polyA_signal    5605..5726
                     /label=SV40 poly(A) signal
                     /note="SV40 polyadenylation signal"
     primer_bind     complement(5642..5661)
                     /label=SV40pA-R
                     /note="SV40 polyA, reverse primer"
     primer_bind     complement(5828..5844)
                     /label=M13 rev
                     /note="common sequencing primer, one of multiple similar
                     variants"
     primer_bind     complement(5828..5844)
                     /label=M13 Reverse
                     /note="In lacZ gene. Also called M13-rev"
     primer_bind     complement(5841..5863)
                     /label=M13/pUC Reverse
                     /note="In lacZ gene"
     protein_bind    5852..5868
                     /label=lac operator
                     /bound_moiety="lac repressor encoded by lacI"
                     /note="The lac repressor binds to the lac operator to
                     inhibit transcription in E. coli. This inhibition can be
                     relieved by adding lactose or
                     isopropyl-beta-D-thiogalactopyranoside (IPTG)."
     promoter        complement(5876..5906)
                     /label=lac promoter
                     /note="promoter for the E. coli lac operon"
     protein_bind    5921..5942
                     /label=CAP binding site
                     /bound_moiety="E. coli catabolite activator protein"
                     /note="CAP binding activates transcription in the presence
                     of cAMP."
     primer_bind     complement(6059..6076)
                     /label=L4440
                     /note="L4440 vector, forward primer"
     rep_origin      complement(6230..6818)
                     /direction=LEFT
                     /label=ori
                     /note="high-copy-number ColE1/pMB1/pBR322/pUC origin of
                     replication"
     primer_bind     complement(6310..6329)
                     /label=pBR322ori-F
                     /note="pBR322 origin, forward primer"
     CDS             complement(6989..7849)
                     /codon_start=1
                     /gene="bla"
                     /product="beta-lactamase"
                     /label=AmpR
                     /note="confers resistance to ampicillin, carbenicillin, and
                     related antibiotics"
                     /translation="MSIQHFRVALIPFFAAFCLPVFAHPETLVKVKDAEDQLGARVGYI
                     ELDLNSGKILESFRPEERFPMMSTFKVLLCGAVLSRIDAGQEQLGRRIHYSQNDLVEYS
                     PVTEKHLTDGMTVRELCSAAITMSDNTAANLLLTTIGGPKELTAFLHNMGDHVTRLDRW
                     EPELNEAIPNDERDTTMPVAMATTLRKLLTGELLTLASRQQLIDWMEADKVAGPLLRSA
                     LPAGWFIADKSGAGERGSRGIIAALGPDGKPSRIVVIYTTGSQATMDERNRQIAEIGAS
                     LIKHW"
     primer_bind     7612..7631
                     /label=Amp-R
                     /note="Ampicillin resistance gene, reverse primer"
     promoter        complement(7850..7954)
                     /gene="bla"
                     /label=AmpR promoter
ORIGIN
        1 gacggatcgg gagatctccc gatcccctat ggtcgactct cagtacaatc tgctctgatg
       61 ccgcatagtt aagccagtat ctgctccctg cttgtgtgtt ggaggtcgct gagtagtgcg
      121 cgagcaaaat ttaagctaca acaaggcaag gcttgaccga caattgcatg aagaatctgc
      181 ttagggttag gcgttttgcg ctgcttcgcg atgtacgggc cagatatacg cgttgacatt
      241 gattattgac tagttattaa tagtaatcaa ttacggggtc attagttcat agcccatata
      301 tggagttccg cgttacataa cttacggtaa atggcccgcc tggctgaccg cccaacgacc
      361 cccgcccatt gacgtcaata atgacgtatg ttcccatagt aacgccaata gggactttcc
      421 attgacgtca atgggtggac tatttacggt aaactgccca cttggcagta catcaagtgt
      481 atcatatgcc aagtacgccc cctattgacg tcaatgacgg taaatggccc gcctggcatt
      541 atgcccagta catgacctta tgggactttc ctacttggca gtacatctac gtattagtca
      601 tcgctattac catggtgatg cggttttggc agtacatcaa tgggcgtgga tagcggtttg
      661 actcacgggg atttccaagt ctccacccca ttgacgtcaa tgggagtttg ttttggcacc
      721 aaaatcaacg ggactttcca aaatgtcgta acaactccgc cccattgacg caaatgggcg
      781 gtaggcgtgt acggtgggag gtctatataa gcagagctct ctggctaact agagaaccca
      841 ctgcttactg gcttatcgaa attaatacga ctcactatag ggagacccaa gcttggtacc
      901 gagctcggat cgatatctgc ggcctagcta gcgcttaagg cctgttaacc ggtatggatg
      961 tatgcgtccg tcttgccctg tggctcctct ggggactcct cctgcaccag ggccagagcc
     1021 tcagccatag tcacagtgag aaggcgacag gaaccagctc gggcgccggt ttaaacgacc
     1081 ctagcaaaga ctcaaaagct caggtgtccg ctgccgaggc tggcattact ggaacatggt
     1141 acaatcagct cgggagcacc tttattgtga ctgctggagc cgatggagcc ctcaccggaa
     1201 catacgaatc tgctgtggga aacgccgaat cacggtacgt cctcactggc cgatacgata
     1261 gtgcccctgc caccgacgga tctgggactg ccctgggatg gactgtcgct tggaaaaaca
     1321 actaccggaa tgctcattct gccacaacat ggagtggaca gtacgtggga ggcgctgagg
     1381 ctagaatcaa tacacagtgg ctgctcacat ctggcacaac cgaggcaaat gcttggaaat
     1441 ccaccctggt gggacatgac acattcacca aagtgaaacc ctccgccgct tcaatcgatg
     1501 ccgccaaaaa agccggagtc aacaacggca atcctctgga tgccgtccag cagctcggac
     1561 cgggcgccaa ctctgaggag tccactgcag cagagttttg ccgaattgac aagcccctgt
     1621 gtcacagtga ggatgagaaa ctcagcttcg aggcagtccg taacatccac aaactgatgg
     1681 acgatgatgc caatggtgat gtggatgtgg aagaaagtga tgagttcctg agggaagacc
     1741 tcaattacca tgacccaaca gtgaaacaca gcaccttcca tggtgaggat aagctcatca
     1801 gcgtggagga cctgtggaag gcatggaagt catcagaagt atacaattgg accgtggatg
     1861 aggtggtaca gtggctgatc acatatgtgg agctgcctca gtatgaggag accttccgga
     1921 agctgcagct cagtggccat gccatgccaa ggctggctgt caccaacacc accatgacag
     1981 ggactgtgct gaagatgaca gaccggagtc atcggcagaa gctgcagctg aaggctctgg
     2041 atacagtgct ctttgggcct cctctcttga ctcgccataa tcacctcaag gacttcatgc
     2101 tggtggtgtc tatcgttatt ggtgtgggcg gctgctggtt tgcctatatc cagaaccgtt
     2161 actccaagga gcacatgaag aagatgatga aggacttgga ggggttacac cgagctgagc
     2221 agagtctgca tgaccttcag gaaaggctgc acaaggccca ggaggagcac cgcacagtgg
     2281 aggtggagaa ggtccatctg gaaaagaagc tgcgcgatga gatcaacctt gctaagcagg
     2341 aagcccagcg gctgaaggag ctgcgggagg gtactgagaa tgagcggagc cgccaaaaat
     2401 atgctgagga ggagttggag caggttcggg aggccttgag gaaagcagag aaggagctag
     2461 aatctcacag ctcatggtat gctccagagg cccttcagaa gtggctgcag ctgacacatg
     2521 aggtggaggt gcaatattac aacatcaaga agcaaaatgc tgagaagcag ctgctggtgg
     2581 ccaaggaggg ggctgagaag ataaaaaaga agagaaacac actctttggc accttccacg
     2641 tggcccacag ctcttccctg gatgatgtag atcataaaat tctaacagct aagcaagcac
     2701 tgagcgaggt gacagcagca ttgcgggagc gcctgcaccg ctggcaacag atcgagatcc
     2761 tctgtggctt ccagattgtc aacaaccctg gcatccactc actggtggct gccctcaaca
     2821 tagaccccag ctggatgggc agtacacgcc ccaaccctgc tcacttcatc atgactgacg
     2881 acgtggatga catggatgag gagattgtgt ctcccttgtc catgcagtcc cctagcctgc
     2941 agagcagtgt tcggcagcgc ctgacggagc cacagcatgg cctgggatct cagagggatt
     3001 tgacccattc cgattcggag tcctccctcc acatgagtga ccgccagcgt gtggccccca
     3061 aacctcctca gatgagccgt gctgcagacg aggctctcaa tgccatgact tccaatggca
     3121 gccaccggct gatcgagggg gtccacccag ggtctctggt ggagaaactg cctgacagcc
     3181 ctgccctggc caagaaggca ttactggcgc tgaaccatgg gctggacaag gcccacagcc
     3241 tgatggagct gagcccctca gccccacctg gtggctctcc acatttggat tcttcccgtt
     3301 ctcacagccc cagctcccca gacccagaca caccatctcc agttggggac agccgagccc
     3361 tgcaagccag ccgaaacaca cgcaataacc acctggctgg caagaaggct gtggctgagg
     3421 aggataatgg ctctattggc gaggaaacag actccagccc aggccggaag aagtttcccc
     3481 tcaaaatctt taagaagcct cttaagaagt agggatccgc ggccgcatag ataactgatc
     3541 cagtgtgctg gaattaattc gctgtctgcg agggccagct gttggggtga gtactccctc
     3601 tcaaaagcgg gcatgacttc tgcgctaaga ttgtcagttt ccaaaaacga ggaggatttg
     3661 atattcacct ggcccgcggt gatgcctttg agggtggccg cgtccatctg gtcagaaaag
     3721 acaatctttt tgttgtcaag cttgaggtgt ggcaggcttg agatctggcc atacacttga
     3781 gtgacaatga catccacttt gcctttctct ccacaggtgt ccactcccag gtccaactgc
     3841 aggtcgagca tgcatctagg gcggccaatt ccgcccctct ccctcccccc cccctaacgt
     3901 tactggccga agccgcttgg aataaggccg gtgtgcgttt gtctatatgt tattttccac
     3961 catattgccg tcttttggca atgtgagggc ccggaaacct ggccctgtct tcttgacgag
     4021 cattcctagg ggtctttccc ctctcgccaa aggaatgcaa ggtctgttga atgtcgtgaa
     4081 ggaagcagtt cctctggaag cttcttgaag acaaacaacg tctgtagcga ccctttgcag
     4141 gcagcggaac cccccacctg gcgacaggtg cctctgcggc caaaagccac gtgtataaga
     4201 tacacctgca aaggcggcac aaccccagtg ccacgttgtg agttggatag ttgtggaaag
     4261 agtcaaatgg ctctcctcaa gcgtattcaa caaggggctg aaggatgccc agaaggtacc
     4321 ccattgtatg ggatctgatc tggggcctcg gtgcacatgc tttacatgtg tttagtcgag
     4381 gttaaaaaaa cgtctaggcc ccccgaacca cggggacgtg gttttccttt gaaaaacacg
     4441 atgataagct tgccacaacc cgggaggcgc gccatgattc acaccaacct gaagaaaaag
     4501 ttcagctgct gcgtcctggt ctttcttctg tttgcagtca tctgtgtgtg gaaggaaaag
     4561 aagaaaggga gttactatga ttcctttaaa ttgcaaacca aggggaattc catggacgag
     4621 aagaccactg gttggcgagg tggacacgtt gttgaaggac tggctgggga acttgaacaa
     4681 cttcgtgcac gactggagca tcacccacaa ggtcaacgtg aaccacctgc aggtatggtg
     4741 agcaaaggcg aggagctgtt caccggggtg gtgcccatcc tggtcgagct ggacggcgac
     4801 gtaaacggcc acaagttcag cgtgtccggc gagggcgagg gcgatgccac ctacggcaag
     4861 ctgaccctga agttcatctg caccaccggc aagctgcccg tgccctggcc caccctcgtg
     4921 accaccctga cctacggcgt gcagtgcttc agccgctacc ccgaccacat gaagcagcac
     4981 gacttcttca agtccgccat gcccgaaggc tacgtccagg agcgcaccat cttcttcaag
     5041 gacgacggca actacaagac ccgcgccgag gtgaagttcg agggcgacac cctggtgaac
     5101 cgcatcgagc tgaagggcat cgacttcaag gaggacggca acatcctggg gcacaagctg
     5161 gagtacaact acaacagcca caacgtctat atcatggccg acaagcagaa gaacggcatc
     5221 aaggtgaact tcaagatccg ccacaacatc gaggacggca gcgtgcagct cgccgaccac
     5281 taccagcaga acacccccat cggcgacggc cccgtgctgc tgcccgacaa ccactacctg
     5341 agcacccagt ccgccctgag caaagacccc aacgagaagc gcgatcacat ggtcctgctg
     5401 gagttcgtga ccgccgccgg gatcactctc ggcatggacg agctgtacaa gggccggcct
     5461 taaggcctcg agggccaatt aattaactct agataactga tcataatcag ccataccaca
     5521 tttgtagagg ttttacttgc tttaaaaaac ctcccacacc tccccctgaa cctgaaacat
     5581 aaaatgaatg caattgttgt tgttaacttg tttattgcag cttataatgg ttacaaataa
     5641 agcaatagca tcacaaattt cacaaataaa gcattttttt cactgcattc tagttgtggt
     5701 ttgtccaaac tcatcaatgt atcttaacgc gtcgagtgca ttctagttgt ggtttgtcca
     5761 aactcatcaa tgtatcttat catgtctgta taccgtcgac ctctagctag agcttggcgt
     5821 aatcatggtc atagctgttt cctgtgtgaa attgttatcc gctcacaatt ccacacaaca
     5881 tacgagccgg aagcataaag tgtaaagcct ggggtgccta atgagtgagc taactcacat
     5941 taattgcgtt gcgctcactg cccgctttcc agtcgggaaa cctgtcgtgc cagctgcatt
     6001 aatgaatcgg ccaacgcgcg gggagaggcg gtttgcgtat tgggcgctct tccgcttcct
     6061 cgctcactga ctcgctgcgc tcggtcgttc ggctgcggcg agcggtatca gctcactcaa
     6121 aggcggtaat acggttatcc acagaatcag gggataacgc aggaaagaac atgtgagcaa
     6181 aaggccagca aaaggccagg aaccgtaaaa aggccgcgtt gctggcgttt ttccataggc
     6241 tccgcccccc tgacgagcat cacaaaaatc gacgctcaag tcagaggtgg cgaaacccga
     6301 caggactata aagataccag gcgtttcccc ctggaagctc cctcgtgcgc tctcctgttc
     6361 cgaccctgcc gcttaccgga tacctgtccg cctttctccc ttcgggaagc gtggcgcttt
     6421 ctcaatgctc acgctgtagg tatctcagtt cggtgtaggt cgttcgctcc aagctgggct
     6481 gtgtgcacga accccccgtt cagcccgacc gctgcgcctt atccggtaac tatcgtcttg
     6541 agtccaaccc ggtaagacac gacttatcgc cactggcagc agccactggt aacaggatta
     6601 gcagagcgag gtatgtaggc ggtgctacag agttcttgaa gtggtggcct aactacggct
     6661 acactagaag gacagtattt ggtatctgcg ctctgctgaa gccagttacc ttcggaaaaa
     6721 gagttggtag ctcttgatcc ggcaaacaaa ccaccgctgg tagcggtggt ttttttgttt
     6781 gcaagcagca gattacgcgc agaaaaaaag gatctcaaga agatcctttg atcttttcta
     6841 cggggtctga cgctcagtgg aacgaaaact cacgttaagg gattttggtc atgagattat
     6901 caaaaaggat cttcacctag atccttttaa attaaaaatg aagttttaaa tcaatctaaa
     6961 gtatatatga gtaaacttgg tctgacagtt accaatgctt aatcagtgag gcacctatct
     7021 cagcgatctg tctatttcgt tcatccatag ttgcctgact ccccgtcgtg tagataacta
     7081 cgatacggga gggcttacca tctggcccca gtgctgcaat gataccgcga gacccacgct
     7141 caccggctcc agatttatca gcaataaacc agccagccgg aagggccgag cgcagaagtg
     7201 gtcctgcaac tttatccgcc tccatccagt ctattaattg ttgccgggaa gctagagtaa
     7261 gtagttcgcc agttaatagt ttgcgcaacg ttgttgccat tgctacaggc atcgtggtgt
     7321 cacgctcgtc gtttggtatg gcttcattca gctccggttc ccaacgatca aggcgagtta
     7381 catgatcccc catgttgtgc aaaaaagcgg ttagctcctt cggtcctccg atcgttgtca
     7441 gaagtaagtt ggccgcagtg ttatcactca tggttatggc agcactgcat aattctctta
     7501 ctgtcatgcc atccgtaaga tgcttttctg tgactggtga gtactcaacc aagtcattct
     7561 gagaatagtg tatgcggcga ccgagttgct cttgcccggc gtcaatacgg gataataccg
     7621 cgccacatag cagaacttta aaagtgctca tcattggaaa acgttcttcg gggcgaaaac
     7681 tctcaaggat cttaccgctg ttgagatcca gttcgatgta acccactcgt gcacccaact
     7741 gatcttcagc atcttttact ttcaccagcg tttctgggtg agcaaaaaca ggaaggcaaa
     7801 atgccgcaaa aaagggaata agggcgacac ggaaatgttg aatactcata ctcttccttt
     7861 ttcaatatta ttgaagcatt tatcagggtt attgtctcat gagcggatac atatttgaat
     7921 gtatttagaa aaataaacaa ataggggttc cgcgcacatt tccccgaaaa gtgccacctg
     7981 acgtc
//
