>Addgene plasmid #65262 | Str-STIM1-NN_ST-SBP-EGFP | addgene partial sequence | sequence record 115642 | IRES-F 5'-TGGCTCTCCTCAAGCGTATT-3'
ATTGTATGGGATCTGATCTGGGGCCTCGGTGCACATGCTTTACATGTGTTTAGTCGAGGTTAAAAAAACG
TCTAGGCCCCCCGAACCACGGGGACGTGGTTTTCCTTTGAAAAACACGATGATAAGCTTGCCACAACCCG
GGAGGCGCGCCATGATTCACACCAACCTGAAGAAAAAGTTCAGCTGCTGCGTCCTGGTCTTTCTTCTGTT
TGCAGTCATCTGTGTGTGGAAGGAAAAGAAGAAAGGGAGTTACTATGATTCCTTTAAATTGCAAACCAAG
GGGAATTCCATGGACGAGAAGACCACTGGTTGGCGAGGTGGACACGTTGTTGAAGGACTGGCTGGGGAAC
TTGAACAACTTCGTGCACGACTGGAGCATCACCCACAAGGTCAACGTGAACCACCTGCAGGTATGGTGAG
CAAAGGCGAGGAGCTGTTCACCGGGGTGGTGCCCATCCTGGTCGAGCTGGACGGCGACGTAAACGGCCAC
AAGTTCAGCGTGTCCGGCGAGGGCGAGGGCGATGCCACCTACGGCAAGCTGACCCTGAAGTTCATCTGCA
CCACCGGCAAGCTGCCCGTGCCCTGGCCCACCCTCGTGACCACCCTGACCTACGGCGTGCAGTGCTTCAG
CCGCTACCCCGACCACATGAAGCAGCACGACTTCTTCAAGTCCGCCATGCCCGAAGGCTACGTCCAGGAG
CGCACCATCTTCTTCAAGGACGACGGCAACTACAAGACCCGCGCCGAGGTGAAGTTCGAGGGCGACACCC
TGGTGAACCGCATCGAGCTGAAGGGCATCGACTTC
