>Addgene plasmid #65262 | Str-STIM1-NN_ST-SBP-EGFP | addgene partial sequence | sequence record 115646 | SV40pA-R 5'-GAAATTTGTGATGCTATTGC-3'
TTGCATTCATTTTATGTTTCAGGTTCAGGGGGAGGTGTGGGAGGTTTTTTAAAGCAAGTAAAACCTCTAC
AAATGTGGTATGGCTGATTATGATCAGTTATCTAGAGTTAATTAATTGGCCCTCGAGGCCTTAAGGCCGG
CCCTTGTACAGCTCGTCCATGCCGAGAGTGATCCCGGCGGCGGTCACGAACTCCAGCAGGACCATGTGAT
CGCGCTTCTCGTTGGGGTCTTTGCTCAGGGCGGACTGGGTGCTCAGGTAGTGGTTGTCGGGCAGCAGCAC
GGGGCCGTCGCCGATGGGGGTGTTCTGCTGGTAGTGGTCGGCGAGCTGCACGCTGCCGTCCTCGATGTTG
TGGCGGATCTTGAAGTTCACCTTGATGCCGTTCTTCTGCTTGTCGGCCATGATATAGACGTTGTGGCTGT
TGTAGTTGTACTCCAGCTTGTGCCCCAGGATGTTGCCGTCCTCCTTGAAGTCGATGCCCTTCAGCTCGAT
GCGGTTCACCAGGGTGTCGCCCTCGAACTTCACCTCGGCGCGGGTCTTGTAGTTGCCGTCGTCCTTGAAG
AAGATGGTGCGCTCCTGGACGTAGCCTTCGGGCATGGCGGACTTGAAGAAGTCGTGCTGCTTCATGTGGT
CGGGGTAGCGGCTGAAGCACTGCACGCCGTAGGTCAGGGTGGTCACGA
